>Addgene plasmid #240189 | pSR23: pET-SUMO-USP21 (1-565) | addgene full sequence | sequence record 476850 | Addgene NGS Result
AGTGACGAAGGCTTGAGCGAGGGCGTGCAAGATTCCGAATACCGCAAGCGACAGGCCGATCATCGTCGCG
CTCCAGCGAAAGCGGTCCTCGCCGAAAATGACCCAGAGCGCTGCCGGCACCTGTCCTACGAGTTGCATGA
TAAAGAAGACAGTCATAAGTGCGGCGACGATAGTCATGCCCCGCGCCCACCGGAAGGAGCTGACTGGGTT
GAAGGCTCTCAAGGGCATCGGTCGAGATCCCGGTGCCTAATGAGTGAGCTAACTTACATTAATTGCGTTG
CGCTCACTGCCCGCTTTCCAGTCGGGAAACCTGTCGTGCCAGCTGCATTAATGAATCGGCCAACGCGCGG
GGAGAGGCGGTTTGCGTATTGGGCGCCAGGGTGGTTTTTCTTTTCACCAGTGAGACGGGCAACAGCTGAT
TGCCCTTCACCGCCTGGCCCTGAGAGAGTTGCAGCAAGCGGTCCACGCTGGTTTGCCCCAGCAGGCGAAA
ATCCTGTTTGATGGTGGTTAACGGCGGGATATAACATGAGCTGTCTTCGGTATCGTCGTATCCCACTACC
GAGATGTCCGCACCAACGCGCAGCCCGGACTCGGTAATGGCGCGCATTGCGCCCAGCGCCATCTGATCGT
TGGCAACCAGCATCGCAGTGGGAACGATGCCCTCATTCAGCATTTGCATGGTTTGTTGAAAACCGGACAT
GGCACTCCAGTCGCCTTCCCGTTCCGCTATCGGCTGAATTTGATTGCGAGTGAGATATTTATGCCAGCCA
GCCAGACGCAGACGCGCCGAGACAGAACTTAATGGGCCCGCTAACAGCGCGATTTGCTGGTGACCCAATG
CGACCAGATGCTCCACGCCCAGTCGCGTACCGTCTTCATGGGAGAAAATAATACTGTTGATGGGTGTCTG
GTCAGAGACATCAAGAAATAACGCCGGAACATTAGTGCAGGCAGCTTCCACAGCAATGGCATCCTGGTCA
TCCAGCGGATAGTTAATGATCAGCCCACTGACGCGTTGCGCGAGAAGATTGTGCACCGCCGCTTTACAGG
CTTCGACGCCGCTTCGTTCTACCATCGACACCACCACGCTGGCACCCAGTTGATCGGCGCGAGATTTAAT
CGCCGCGACAATTTGCGACGGCGCGTGCAGGGCCAGACTGGAGGTGGCAACGCCAATCAGCAACGACTGT
TTGCCCGCCAGTTGTTGTGCCACGCGGTTGGGAATGTAATTCAGCTCCGCCATCGCCGCTTCCACTTTTT
CCCGCGTTTTCGCAGAAACGTGGCTGGCCTGGTTCACCACGCGGGAAACGGTCTGATAAGAGACACCGGC
ATACTCTGCGACATCGTATAACGTTACTGGTTTCACATTCACCACCCTGAATTGACTCTCTTCCGGGCGC
TATCATGCCATACCGCGAAAGGTTTTGCGCCATTCGATGGTGTCCGGGATCTCGACGCTCTCCCTTATGC
GACTCCTGCATTAGGAAGCAGCCCAGTAGTAGGTTGAGGCCGTTGAGCACCGCCGCCGCAAGGAATGGTG
CATGCAAGGAGATGGCGCCCAACAGTCCCCCGGCCACGGGGCCTGCCACCATACCCACGCCGAAACAAGC
GCTCATGAGCCCGAAGTGGCGAGCCCGATCTTCCCCATCGGTGATGTCGGCGATATAGGCGCCAGCAACC
GCACCTGTGGCGCCGGTGATGCCGGCCACGATGCGTCCGGCGTAGAGGATCGAGATCGATCTCGATCCCG
CGAAATTAATACGACTCACTATAGGGGAATTGTGAGCGGATAACAATTCCCCTCTAGAAATAATTTTGTT
TAACTTTAAGAAGGAGATATACATATGGGCCATCATCATCATCATCATCCGTCAGGAGTCAAGACTGAGA
ACAACGATCATATTAATTTGAAGGTGGCGGGGCAGGATGGTTCTGTGGTGCAGTTTAAGATTAAGAGGCA
TACACCACTTAGTAAACTAATGAAAGCCTATTGTGAACGACAGGGATTGTCAATGAGGCAGATCAGATTC
CGATTTGACGGGCAACCAATCAATGAAACAGACACACCTGCACAGTTGGAAATGGAGGATGAAGATACAA
TTGATGTGTTCCAACAGCAGACGGGAGGAATGCCCCAGGCCTCTGAGCACCGCCTGGGCCGTACCCGAGA
GCCACCTGTTAATATCCAGCCCCGAGTGGGATCCAAGCTACCATTTGCCCCCAGGGCCCGCAGCAAGGAG
CGCAGAAACCCAGGCTCTGGGCCAAACCCCATGTTACGACCTCTGCCTCCCCGGCCAGGTCTGCCTGATG
AACGGCTCAAGAAACTGGAGCTGGGACGGGGACGGACCTCAGGCCCTCGTCCCAGAGGCCCCCTTCGAGC
AGATCATGGGGTTCCCCTGCCTGGCTCACCACCCCCAACAGTGGCTTTGCCTCTCCCATCTCGGACCAAC
TTAGCCCGTTCCAAGTCTGTGAGCAGTGGGGACTTGCGTCCAATGGGGATTGCCTTGGGAGGGCACCGTG
GCACCGGAGAGCTTGGGGCTGCACTGAGCCGCTTGGCCCTCCGGCCTGAGCCACCCACTTTGAGACGTAG
CACTTCTCTCCGCCGCCTAGGGGGCTTTCCTGGACCCCCTACCCTGTTCAGCATACGGACAGAGCCCCCT
GCTTCCCATGGCTCCTTCCACATGATATCCGCCCGGTCCTCTGAGCCTTTCTACTCTGATGACAAGATGG
CTCATCACACACTCCTTCTGGGCTCTGGTCATGTTGGCCTTCGAAACCTGGGAAACACGTGCTTCCTGAA
TGCTGTGCTGCAGTGTCTGAGCAGCACTCGACCTCTTCGGGACTTCTGTCTGAGAAGGGACTTCCGGCAA
GAGGTGCCTGGAGGAGGCCGAGCCCAAGAGCTCACTGAAGCCTTTGCAGATGTGATTGGTGCCCTCTGGC
ACCCTGACTCCTGCGAAGCTGTGAATCCTACTCGATTCCGAGCTGTCTTCCAGAAATATGTTCCCTCCTT
CTCTGGATACAGCCAGCAGGATGCCCAAGAGTTCCTGAAGCTCCTCATGGAGCGGCTACACCTTGAAATC
AACCGCCGAGGCCGCCGGGCTCCACCGATACTTGCCAATGGTCCAGTTCCCTCTCCACCCCGCCGAGGAG
GGGCTCTGCTAGAAGAACCTGAGTTAAGTGATGATGACCGAGCCAACCTAATGTGGAAACGTTACCTGGA
GCGAGAGGACAGCAAGATTGTGGACCTGTTTGTGGGCCAGTTGAAAAGTTGTCTCAAGTGCCAGGCCTGT
GGGTATCGCTCCACGACCTTCGAGGTTTTTTGTGACCTGTCCCTGCCCATCCCCAAGAAAGGATTTGCTG
GGGGCAAGGTGTCTCTGCGGGATTGTTTCAACCTTTTCACTAAGGAAGAAGAGCTAGAGTCGGAGAATGC
CCCAGTGTGTGACCGATGTCGGCAGAAAACTCGAAGTACCAAAAAGTTGACAGTACAAAGATTCCCTCGA
ATCCTCGTGCTCCATCTGAATCGATTTTCTGCCTCCCGAGGCTCCATCAAAAAAAGTTCAGTAGGTGTAG
ACTTTCCACTGCAGCGACTGAGCCTAGGGGACTTTGCCAGTGACAAAGCCGGAAGTCCTGTATACCAGCT
GTATGCCCTTTGCAACCACTCAGGCAGCGTCCACTATGGCCACTACACAGCCCTGTGCCGGTGCCAGACT
GGTTGGCATGTCTACAATGACTCTCGTGTCTCCCCTGTCAGTGAAAACCAGGTGGCATCCAGCGAGGGCT
ACGTGCTGTTCTACCAACTGATGCAGGAGCCACCCCGGTGCCTGTGATCGAGGCCTGGAGCCACCCGCAG
TTCGAAAAGGGTTAATCGAGCACCACCACCACCACCACTGAGATCCGGCTGCTAACAAAGCCCGAAAGGA
AGCTGAGTTGGCTGCTGCCACCGCTGAGCAATAACTAGCATAACCCCTTGGGGCCTCTAAACGGGTCTTG
AGGGGTTTTTTGCTGAAAGGAGGAACTATATCCGGATTGGCGAATGGG
[124 nt withheld, positions 4039-4162]
C
[91 nt withheld, positions 4164-4254]
A
[49 nt withheld, positions 4256-4304]
CCTTTGACGTTGGAGTCCACGTTCTTT
[37 nt withheld, positions 4332-4368]
ACCCTATCTCGGTCTATTCTTTTGATTTATAAGGGATTTTGCCGATTTCGGCCTATTGGTTAAAAAATGA
GCTGATTTAACAAAAATTTAACGCGAATTTTAACAAAATATTAACGCTTACAATTTAGGTGGCACTTTTC
GGGGAAATGTGCGCGGAACCCCTATTTGTTTATTTTTCTAAATACATTCAAATATGTATCCGCTCATGAG
ACAATAACCCTGATAAATGCTTCAATAATATTGAAAAAGGAAGAGTATGAGTATTCAACATTTCCGTGTC
GCCCTTATTCCCTTTTTTGCGGCATTTTGCCTTCCTGTTTTTGCTCACCCAGAAACGCTGGTGAAAGTAA
AAGATGCTGAAGATCAGTTGGGTGCACGAGTGGGTTACATCGAACTGGATCTCAACAGCGGTAAGATCCT
TGAGAGTTTTCGCCCCGAAGAACGTTTTCCAATGATGAGCACTTTTAAAGTTCTGCTATGTGGCGCGGTA
TTATCCCGTATTGACGCCGGGCAAGAGCAACTCGGTCGCCGCATACACTATTCTCAGAATGACTTGGTTG
AGTACTCACCAGTCACAGAAAAGCATCTTACGGATGGCATGACAGTAAGAGAATTATGCAGTGCTGCCAT
AACCATGAGTGATAACACTGCGGCCAACTTACTTCTGACAACGATCGGAGGACCGAAGGAGCTAACCGCT
TTTTTGCACAACATGGGGGATCATGTAACTCGCCTTGATCGTTGGGAACCGGAGCTGAATGAAGCCATAC
CAAACGACGAGCGTGACACCACGATGCCTGCAGCAATGGCAACAACGTTGCGCAAACTATTAACTGGCGA
ACTACTTACTCTAGCTTCCCGGCAACAATTAATAGACTGGATGGAGGCGGATAAAGTTGCAGGACCACTT
CTGCGCTCGGCCCTTCCGGCTGGCTGGTTTATTGCTGATAAATCTGGAGCCGGTGAGCGTGGGTCTCGCG
GTATCATTGCAGCACTGGGGCCAGATGGTAAGCCCTCCCGTATCGTAGTTATCTACACGACGGGGAGTCA
GGCAACTATGGATGAACGAAATAGACAGATCGCTGAGATAGGTGCCTCACTGATTAAGCATTGGTAACTG
TCAGACCAAGTTTACTCATATATACTTTAGATTGATTTAAAACTTCATTTTTAATTTAAAAGGATCTAGG
TGAAGATCCTTTTTGATAATCTCATGACCAAAATCCCTTAACGTGAGTTTTCGTTCCACTGAGCGTCAGA
CCCCGTAGAAAAGATCAAAGGATCTTCTTGAGATCCTTTTTTTCTGCGCGTAATCTGCTGCTTGCAAACA
AAAAAACCACCGCTACCAGCGGTGGTTTGTTTGCCGGATCAAGAGCTACCAACTCTTTTTCCGAAGGTAA
CTGGCTTCAGCAGAGCGCAGATACCAAATACTGTCCTTCTAGTGTAGCCGTAGTTAGGCCACCACTTCAA
GAACTCTGTAGCACCGCCTACATACCTCGCTCTGCTAATCCTGTTACCAGTGGCTGCTGCCAGTGGCGAT
AAGTCGTGTCTTACCGGGTTGGACTCAAGACGATAGTTACCGGATAAGGCGCAGCGGTCGGGCTGAACGG
GGGGTTCGTGCACACAGCCCAGCTTGGAGCGAACGACCTACACCGAACTGAGATACCTACAGCGTGAGCT
ATGAGAAAGCGCCACGCTTCCCGAAGGGAGAAAGGCGGACAGGTATCCGGTAAGCGGCAGGGTCGGAACA
GGAGAGCGCACGAGGGAGCTTCCAGGGGGAAACGCCTGGTATCTTTATAGTCCTGTCGGGTTTCGCCACC
TCTGACTTGAGCGTCGATTTTTGTGATGCTCGTCAGGGGGGCGGAGCCTATGGAAAAACGCCAGCAACGC
GGCCTTTTTACGGTTCCTGGCCTTTTGCTGGCCTTTTGCTCACATGTTCTTTCCTGCGTTATCCCCTGAT
TCTGTGGATAACCGTATTACCGCCTTTGAGTGAGCTGATACCGCTCGCCGCAGCCGAACGACCGAGCGCA
GCGAGTCAGTGAGCGAGGAAGCGGAAGAGCGCCTGATGCGGTATTTTCTCCTTACGCATCTGTGCGGTAT
TTCACACCGCAATGGTGCACTCTCAGTACAATCTGCTCTGATGCCGCATAGTTAAGCCAGTATACACTCC
GCTATCGCTACGTGACTGGGTCATGGCTGCGCCCCGACACCCGCCAACACCCGCTGACGCGCCCTGACGG
GCTTGTCTGCTCCCGGCATCCGCTTACAGACAAGCTGTGACCGTCTCCGGGAGCTGCATGTGTCAGAGGT
TTTCACCGTCATCACCGAAACGCGCGAGGCAGCTGCGGTAAAGCTCATCAGCGTGGTCGTGAAGCGATTC
ACAGATGTCTGCCTGTTCATCCGCGTCCAGCTCGTTGAGTTTCTCCAGAAGCGTTAATGTCTGGCTTCTG
ATAAAGCGGGCCATGTTAAGGGCGGTTTTTTCCTGTTTGGTCACTGATGCCTCCGTGTAAGGGGGATTTC
TGTTCATGGGGGTAATGATACCGATGAAACGAGAGAGGATGCTCACGATACGGGTTACTGATGATGAACA
TGCCCGGTTACTGGAACGTTGTGAGGGTAAACAACTGGCGGTATGGATGCGGCGGGACCAGAGAAAAATC
ACTCAGGGTCAATGCCAGCGCTTCGTTAATACAGATGTAGGTGTTCCACAGGGTAGCCAGCAGCATCCTG
CGATGCAGATCCGGAACATAATGGTGCAGGGCGCTGACTTCCGCGTTTCCAGACTTTACGAAACACGGAA
ACCGAAGACCATTCATGTTGTTGCTCAGGTCGCAGACGTTTTGCAGCAGCAGTCGCTTCACGTTCGCTCG
CGTATCGGTGATTCATTCTGCTAACCAGTAAGGCAACCCCGCCAGCCTAGCCGGGTCCTCAACGACAGGA
GCACGATCATGCGCACCCGTGGGGCCGCCATGCCGGCGATAATGGCCTGCTTCTCGCCGAAACGTTTGGT
GGCGGGACC
Features (pLannotate 1.2.2; 22 found; start..end, strand, type, name):
    250..271     -  protein_bind   CAP binding site: CAP binding activates transcription in the presence of cAMP. E. coli catabolite activator protein
    284..1366    -  CDS            lacI: lac repressor; lacI; The lac repressor binds to the lac operator to inhibit transcription in E. coli. This inhibition can be relieved by adding lactose or isopropyl-β-D-thiogalactopyranoside (IPTG).
   1367..1444    -  promoter       lacI promoter: lacI
   1452..1731    -  CDS            TcR (fragment): tetracycline efflux protein; tet; confers resistance to tetracycline
   1757..1775    +  promoter       T7 promoter: promoter for bacteriophage T7 RNA polymerase
   1776..1800    +  protein_bind   lac operator: The lac repressor binds to the lac operator to inhibit transcription in E. coli. This inhibition can be relieved by adding lactose or isopropyl-β-D-thiogalactopyranoside (IPTG). lac repressor encoded by lacI
   1815..1837    +  RBS            RBS: efficient ribosome binding site from bacteriophage T7 gene 10 (Olins and Rangwala, 1989)
   1851..1868    +  CDS            capTEV™ (fragment): composite tag for in vivo biotinylation, TEV protease cleavage, and 6xHis tagging
   1874..2128    +  CDS            SUMO2 (fragment): human small ubiquitin-related modifier 2
   2130..3824    +  CDS            USP21: UBP21_HUMAN - Also known as USP23. Experimental evidence at protein level: Swiss-Prot protein existence level 1. Deubiquitinates histone H2A, a specific tag for epigenetic transcriptional repression, thereby acting as a coactivator. Deubiquitination of histone H2A releaves the repression of di- and trimethylation of histone H3 at 'Lys-4', resulting in regulation of transcriptional initiation. Regulates gene expression via histone H2A deubiquitination (By similarity). Also capable of removing NEDD8 from NEDD8 conjugates but has no effect on Sentrin-1 conjugates (PubMed:10799498). Deubiquitinate
   3836..3859    +  CDS            Strep-Tag II: peptide that binds Strep-Tactin®, an engineered form of streptavidin
   3871..3888    +  CDS            9xHis (fragment): 9xHis affinity tag
   3898..3947    +  CDS            SET1 (fragment): solubility-enhancement tag derived from T7 phage gene 10B
   3955..4002    +  terminator     T7 terminator: transcription terminator for bacteriophage T7 RNA polymerase
   4039..4467    +  rep_origin     f1 ori (sequence partly withheld): f1 bacteriophage origin of replication; arrow indicates direction of (+) strand synthesis
   4520..4624    +  promoter       AmpR promoter: bla
   4625..5485    +  CDS            AmpR: β-lactamase; bla; confers resistance to ampicillin, carbenicillin, and related antibiotics
   5656..6244    +  rep_origin     ori: high-copy-number ColE1/pMB1/pBR322/pUC origin of replication
   6430..6569    -  misc_feature   bom: basis of mobility region from pBR322
   6671..6862    -  CDS            rop: Rop protein, which maintains plasmids at low copy number; rop
   6879..7259    +  CDS            YPB1_ECOLX: Protein predicted: Swiss-Prot protein existence level 4. From Escherichia coli.
   7331..235     -  CDS            TcR (fragment) (across the origin): tetracycline efflux protein; tet; confers resistance to tetracycline
