[The description below was written by a language model from this plasmid's Addgene catalogue record and pLannotate feature annotations shown in this document.]
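Description:
pSR23: pET-SUMO-USP21 (1-565) is a bacterial expression plasmid of about 7.4 kb, built on a pET-SUMO backbone, for producing full-length human USP21 (ubiquitin specific peptidase 21, residues 1-565) in E. coli. It is selected with ampicillin through a β-lactamase gene under its own promoter. Replication relies on a ColE1/pBR322-type origin accompanied by the rop gene and the bom region, which is consistent with the low copy number listed in the record. An f1 phage origin is also present, along with non-functional fragments of a tetracycline resistance gene left over from the pBR322 lineage.

The expression cassette follows the standard pET layout. A T7 promoter with an adjacent lac operator and the T7 gene 10 ribosome binding site drives the open reading frame, and a T7 terminator closes it. A plasmid-borne lacI gene supplies repressor, so transcription stays off until IPTG is added in a host that provides T7 RNA polymerase. The coding region begins with a 6xHis tag followed by a SUMO domain, which the annotation matches to a fragment of human SUMO2, fused directly to the roughly 1.7 kb USP21 sequence. This N-terminal His-SUMO module typically allows nickel-affinity capture, can aid solubility, and can be removed with a SUMO-specific protease.

Downstream of USP21 the feature table also detects a Strep-Tag II, a short His stretch and a fragment of a T7 gene 10B solubility tag. The catalogue lists only the N-terminal tag, and the record does not show whether these elements are in frame or lie past a stop codon. USP21 is a deubiquitinase that acts on histone H2A, so the purified protein would suit biochemical or structural studies, although the record states only bacterial expression as the purpose.
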