Addgene plasmid #240189: pSR23: pET-SUMO-USP21 (1-565)
Purpose: Bacterial expression for USP21 (1-565)
Depositing lab: Cynthia Wolberger. Depositing organization: Johns Hopkins University and School of Medicine.
Backbone
  Vector backbone: pET-SUMO
  Backbone size w/o insert (bp): 6000
  Total vector size (bp): 7400
  Vector type: Bacterial Expression
Growth in bacteria
  Bacterial resistance: Ampicillin, 100 μg/mL
  Growth temperature: 37°C
  Growth strain: DH5alpha
  Copy number: Low Copy
Gene/Insert
  Gene/Insert name: USP21 (alt name: Ubiquitin specific peptidase 21)
  Species: H. sapiens (human)
  Insert size (bp): 1698
  GenBank ID: BC090946
  Entrez Gene: USP21 (a.k.a. USP16, USP23)
  Tag / fusion protein: 6x-His-SUMO (N terminal on backbone)
Terms and licenses: Academic/Nonprofit Terms; Industry Terms: Not Available to Industry
How to cite: pSR23: pET-SUMO-USP21 (1-565) was a gift from Cynthia Wolberger (Addgene plasmid # 240189 ; http://n2t.net/addgene:240189 ; RRID:Addgene_240189)
